>Addgene plasmid #188752 | pMV6 lenti pEF-rTetR(SE-G72P)-3XFLAG-CRTC2(TORC-C)-T2A-mCherry-BSD-WPRE | addgene full sequence | sequence record 371414 | Addgene NGS Result
TATGGGACTTTCCTACTTGGCAGTACATCTACGTATTAGTCATCGCTATTACCATGGTGATGCGGTTTTG
GCAGTACATCAATGGGCGTGGATAGCGGTTTGACTCACGGGGATTTCCAAGTCTCCACCCCATTGACGTC
AATGGGAGTTTGTTTTGGCACCAAAATCAACGGGACTTTCCAAAATGTCGTAACAACTCCGCCCCATTGA
CGCAAATGGGCGGTAGGCGTGTACGGTGGGAGGTCTATATAAGCAGCGCGTTTTGCCTGTACTGGGTCTC
TCTGGTTAGACCAGATCTGAGCCTGGGAGCTCTCTGGCTAACTAGGGAACCCACTGCTTAAGCCTCAATA
AAGCTTGCCTTGAGTGCTTCAAGTAGTGTGTGCCCGTCTGTTGTGTGACTCTGGTAACTAGAGATCCCTC
AGACCCTTTTAGTCAGTGTGGAAAATCTCTAGCAGTGGCGCCCGAACAGGGACTTGAAAGCGAAAGGGAA
ACCAGAGGAGCTCTCTCGACGCAGGACTCGGCTTGCTGAAGCGCGCACGGCAAGAGGCGAGGGGCGGCGA
CTGGTGAGTACGCCAAAAATTTTGACTAGCGGAGGCTAGAAGGAGAGAGATGGGTGCGAGAGCGTCAGTA
TTAAGCGGGGGAGAATTAGATCGCGATGGGAAAAAATTCGGTTAAGGCCAGGGGGAAAGAAAAAATATAA
ATTAAAACATATAGTATGGGCAAGCAGGGAGCTAGAACGATTCGCAGTTAATCCTGGCCTGTTAGAAACA
TCAGAAGGCTGTAGACAAATACTGGGACAGCTACAACCATCCCTTCAGACAGGATCAGAAGAACTTAGAT
CATTATATAATACAGTAGCAACCCTCTATTGTGTGCATCAAAGGATAGAGATAAAAGACACCAAGGAAGC
TTTAGACAAGATAGAGGAAGAGCAAAACAAAAGTAAGACCACCGCACAGCAAGCGGCCGGCCGCTGATCT
TCAGACCTGGAGGAGGAGATATGAGGGACAATTGGAGAAGTGAATTATATAAATATAAAGTAGTAAAAAT
TGAACCATTAGGAGTAGCACCCACCAAGGCAAAGAGAAGAGTGGTGCAGAGAGAAAAAAGAGCAGTGGGA
ATAGGAGCTTTGTTCCTTGGGTTCTTGGGAGCAGCAGGAAGCACTATGGGCGCAGCGTCAATGACGCTGA
CGGTACAGGCCAGACAATTATTGTCTGGTATAGTGCAGCAGCAGAACAATTTGCTGAGGGCTATTGAGGC
GCAACAGCATCTGTTGCAACTCACAGTCTGGGGCATCAAGCAGCTCCAGGCAAGAATCCTGGCTGTGGAA
AGATACCTAAAGGATCAACAGCTCCTGGGGATTTGGGGTTGCTCTGGAAAACTCATTTGCACCACTGCTG
TGCCTTGGAATGCTAGTTGGAGTAATAAATCTCTGGAACAGATTTGGAATCACACGACCTGGATGGAGTG
GGACAGAGAAATTAACAATTACACAAGCTTAATACACTCCTTAATTGAAGAATCGCAAAACCAGCAAGAA
AAGAATGAACAAGAATTATTGGAATTAGATAAATGGGCAAGTTTGTGGAATTGGTTTAACATAACAAATT
GGCTGTGGTATATAAAATTATTCATAATGATAGTAGGAGGCTTGGTAGGTTTAAGAATAGTTTTTGCTGT
ACTTTCTATAGTGAATAGAGTTAGGCAGGGATATTCACCATTATCGTTTCAGACCCACCTCCCAACCCCG
AGGGGACCCGACAGGCCCGAAGGAATAGAAGAAGAAGGTGGAGAGAGAGACAGAGACAGATCCATTCGAT
TAGTGAACGGATCGGCACTGCGTGCGCCAATTCTGCAGACAAATGGCAGTATTCATCCACAATTTTAAAA
GAAAAGGGGGGATTGGGGGGTACAGTGCAGGGGAAAGAATAGTAGACATAATAGCAACAGACATACAAAC
TAAAGAATTACAAAAACAAATTACAAAAATTCAAAATTTTCGGGTTTATTACAGGGACAGCAGAGATCCA
GTTTGGTTAGTACCGGGCCCGCTCTAGAGATCCCATTTGACTCAGGCGGCCGCGTGGATAACCGTATTAC
CGCCATGCATGTGCCCGTCAGTGGGCAGAGCGCACATCGCCCACAGTCCCCGAGAAGTTGGGGGGAGGGG
TCGGCAATTGAACCGGTGCCTAGAGAAGGTGGCGCGGGGTAAACTGGGAAAGTGATGTCGTGTACTGGCT
CCGCCTTTTTCCCGAGGGTGGGGGAGAACCGTATATAAGTGCAGTAGTCGCCGTGAACGTTCTTTTTCGC
AACGGGTTTGCCGCCAGAACACAGGTAAGTGCCGTGTGTGGTTCCCGCGGGCCTGGCCTCTTTACGGGTT
ATGGCCCTTGCGTGCCTTGAATTACTTCCACCTGGCTGCAGTACGTGATTCTTGATCCCGAGCTTCGGGT
TGGAAGTGGGTGGGAGAGTTCGAGGCCTTGCGCTTAAGGAGCCCCTTCGCCTCGTGCTTGAGTTGAGGCC
TGGCCTGGGCGCTGGGGCCGCCGCGTGCGAATCTGGTGGCACCTTCGCGCCTGTCTCGCTGCTTTCGATA
AGTCTCTAGCCATTTAAAATTTTTGATGACCTGCTGCGACGCTTTTTTTCTGGCAAGATAGTCTTGTAAA
TGCGGGCCAAGATCTGCACACTGGTATTTCGGTTTTTGGGGCCGCGGGCGGCGACGGGGCCCGTGCGTCC
CAGCGCACATGTTCGGCGAGGCGGGGCCTGCGAGCGCGGCCACCGAGAATCGGACGGGGGTAGTCTCAAG
CTGGCCGGCCTGCTCTGGTGCCTGGCCTCGCGCCGCCGTGTATCGCCCCGCCCTGGGCGGCAAGGCTGGC
CCGGTCGGCACCAGTTGCGTGAGCGGAAAGATGGCCGCTTCCCGGCCCTGCTGCAGGGAGCTCAAAATGG
AGGACGCGGCGCTCGGGAGAGCGGGCGGGTGAGTCACCCACACAAAGGAAAAGGGCCTTTCCGTCCTCAG
CCGTCGCTTCATGTGACTCCACGGAGTACCGGGCGCCGTCCAGGCACCTCGATTAGTTCTCGCGCTTTTG
GAGTACGTCGTCTTTAGGTTGGGGGGAGGGGTTTTATGCGATGGAGTTTCCCCACACTGAGTGGGTGGAG
ACTGAAGTTAGGCCAGCTTGGCACTTGATGTAATTCTCCTTGGAATTTGCCCTTTTTGAGTTTGGATCTT
GGTTCATTCTCAAGCCTCAGACAGTGGTTCAAAGTTTTTTTCTTCCATTTCAGGTGTCGTGAGCTAGCCA
CCATGTCTAGACTGGACAAGAGCAAAATAATAAACGGAGCTCTGGAATTACTCAATGGTGTCGGTATCGA
AGGCCTGACGACAAGGAAACTCGCTCAAAAGCTGGGAGTTGAGCAGCCTACCCTGTACTGGCACGTGAAG
AACAAGCGGGCCCTGCTCGATGCCCTGCCAATCGAGATGCTGGACAGGCATCATACCCACTCCTGCCCCC
TGGAACCCGAGTCATGGCAAGACTTTCTGCGGAACAACGCCAAGTCATACCGCTGTGCTCTCCTCTCACA
TCGCGACGGGGCTAAAGTGCATCTCGGCACCCGCCCAACAGAGAAACAGTACGAAACCCTGGAAAATCAG
CTCGCGTTCCTGTGTCAGCAAGGCTTCTCCCTGGAGAACGCACTGTACGCTCTGTCCGCCGTGGGCCACT
TTACACTGGGCTGCGTATTGGAGGAACAGGAGCATCAAGTAGCAAAAGAGGAAAGAGAGACACCTACCAC
CGATTCTATGCCCCCACTTCTGAAACAAGCAATTGAGCTGTTCGACCGGCAGGGAGCCGAACCTGCCTTC
CTTTTCGGCCTGGAACTAATCATATGTGGCCTGGAGAAACAGCTAAAGTGCGAAAGCGGCGGTGACTACA
AAGACCATGACGGTGATTATAAAGATCATGACATCGACTACAAGGATGACGATGACAAGGGTGGATCCGG
ATCAGGCTCCGGCCCCAACATCATCCTGACCGGCGACAGCAGCCCCGGCTTCAGCAAGGAGATCGCCGCC
GCCCTGGCTGGCGTGCCTGGATTCGAGGTGAGCGCTGCTGGACTGGAGCTGGGCCTGGGCCTGGAGGACG
AGCTGAGAATGGAGCCCCTGGGCCTGGAGGGCCTGAACATGCTGAGCGACCCCTGCGCCCTGCTGCCCGA
CCCCGCTGTGGAGGAGAGCTTCAGAAGCGACAGACTGCAGGGATCTGGAGAGGGAAGGGGAAGCCTCCTA
ACTTGCGGAGATGTCGAGGAGAATCCTGGCCCAATGGTGAGCAAGGGCGAGGAGGATAACATGGCCATCA
TCAAGGAGTTCATGCGCTTCAAGGTGCACATGGAGGGCTCCGTGAACGGCCACGAGTTCGAGATCGAGGG
CGAGGGCGAGGGCCGCCCCTACGAGGGCACCCAGACCGCCAAGCTGAAGGTGACCAAGGGTGGCCCCCTG
CCCTTCGCCTGGGACATCCTGTCCCCTCAGTTCATGTACGGCTCCAAGGCCTACGTGAAGCACCCCGCCG
ACATCCCCGACTACTTGAAGCTGTCCTTCCCCGAGGGCTTCAAGTGGGAGCGCGTGATGAACTTCGAGGA
CGGCGGCGTGGTGACCGTGACCCAGGACTCCTCCCTGCAGGACGGCGAGTTCATCTACAAGGTGAAGCTG
CGCGGCACCAACTTCCCCTCCGACGGCCCCGTAATGCAGAAGAAGACCATGGGCTGGGAGGCCTCCTCCG
AGCGGATGTACCCCGAGGACGGCGCCCTGAAGGGCGAGATCAAGCAGAGGCTGAAGCTGAAGGACGGCGG
CCACTACGACGCTGAGGTCAAGACCACCTACAAGGCCAAGAAGCCCGTGCAGCTGCCCGGCGCCTACAAC
GTCAACATCAAGTTGGACATCACCTCCCACAACGAGGACTACACCATCGTGGAACAGTACGAACGCGCCG
AGGGCCGCCACTCCACCGGCGGCATGGACGAGCTGTACAAGGGTAGCGGCAGCGGTAGCATGGCCAAGCC
TTTGTCTCAAGAAGAATCCACCCTCATTGAAAGAGCAACGGCTACAATCAACAGCATCCCCATCTCTGAA
GACTACAGCGTCGCCAGCGCAGCTCTCTCTAGCGACGGCCGCATCTTCACTGGTGTCAATGTATATCATT
TTACTGGGGGACCTTGTGCAGAACTCGTGGTGCTGGGCACTGCTGCTGCTGCGGCAGCTGGCAACCTGAC
TTGTATCGTCGCGATCGGAAATGAGAACAGGGGCATCTTGAGCCCCTGCGGACGGTGCCGACAGGTGCTT
CTCGATCTGCATCCTGGGATCAAAGCCATAGTGAAGGACAGTGATGGACAGCCGACGGCAGTTGGGATTC
GTGAATTGCTGCCCTCTGGTTATGTGTGGGAGGGCTAAGAATTCGTCGAGGGACCTAATAACTTCGTATA
GCATACATTATACGAAGTTATACATGTTTAAGGGTTCCGGTTCCACTAGGTACAATTCGATATCAAGCTT
ATCGATAATCAACCTCTGGATTACAAAATTTGTGAAAGATTGACTGGTATTCTTAACTATGTTGCTCCTT
TTACGCTATGTGGATACGCTGCTTTAATGCCTTTGTATCATGCTATTGCTTCCCGTATGGCTTTCATTTT
CTCCTCCTTGTATAAATCCTGGTTGCTGTCTCTTTATGAGGAGTTGTGGCCCGTTGTCAGGCAACGTGGC
GTGGTGTGCACTGTGTTTGCTGACGCAACCCCCACTGGTTGGGGCATTGCCACCACCTGTCAGCTCCTTT
CCGGGACTTTCGCTTTCCCCCTCCCTATTGCCACGGCGGAACTCATCGCCGCCTGCCTTGCCCGCTGCTG
GACAGGGGCTCGGCTGTTGGGCACTGACAATTCCGTGGTGTTGTCGGGGAAATCATCGTCCTTTCCTTGG
CTGCTCGCCTGTGTTGCCACCTGGATTCTGCGCGGGACGTCCTTCTGCTACGTCCCTTCGGCCCTCAATC
CAGCGGACCTTCCTTCCCGCGGCCTGCTGCCGGCTCTGCGGCCTCTTCCGCGTCTTCGCCTTCGCCCTCA
GACGAGTCGGATCTCCCTTTGGGCCGCCTCCCCGCATCGATACCGTCGACCTCGATCGAGACCTAGAAAA
ACATGGAGCAATCACAAGTAGCAATACAGCAGCTACCAATGCTGATTGTGCCTGGCTAGAAGCACAAGAG
GAGGAGGAGGTGGGTTTTCCAGTCACACCTCAGGTACCTTTAAGACCAATGACTTACAAGGCAGCTGTAG
ATCTTAGCCACTTTTTAAAAGAAAAGGGGGGACTGGAAGGGCTAATTCACTCCCAACGAAGACAAGATAT
CCTTGATCTGTGGATCTACCACACACAAGGCTACTTCCCTGATTGGCAGAACTACACACCAGGGCCAGGG
ATCAGATATCCACTGACCTTTGGATGGTGCTACAAGCTAGTACCAGTTGAGCAAGAGAAGGTAGAAGAAG
CCAATGAAGGAGAGAACACCCGCTTGTTACACCCTGTGAGCCTGCATGGGATGGATGACCCGGAGAGAGA
AGTATTAGAGTGGAGGTTTGACAGCCGCCTAGCATTTCATCACATGGCCCGAGAGCTGCATCCGGACTGT
ACTGGGTCTCTCTGGTTAGACCAGATCTGAGCCTGGGAGCTCTCTGGCTAACTAGGGAACCCACTGCTTA
AGCCTCAATAAAGCTTGCCTTGAGTGCTTCAAGTAGTGTGTGCCCGTCTGTTGTGTGACTCTGGTAACTA
GAGATCCCTCAGACCCTTTTAGTCAGTGTGGAAAATCTCTAGCAGCATGTGAGCAAAAGGCCAGCAAAAG
GCCAGGAACCGTAAAAAGGCCGCGTTGCTGGCGTTTTTCCATAGGCTCCGCCCCCCTGACGAGCATCACA
AAAATCGACGCTCAAGTCAGAGGTGGCGAAACCCGACAGGACTATAAAGATACCAGGCGTTTCCCCCTGG
AAGCTCCCTCGTGCGCTCTCCTGTTCCGACCCTGCCGCTTACCGGATACCTGTCCGCCTTTCTCCCTTCG
GGAAGCGTGGCGCTTTCTCATAGCTCACGCTGTAGGTATCTCAGTTCGGTGTAGGTCGTTCGCTCCAAGC
TGGGCTGTGTGCACGAACCCCCCGTTCAGCCCGACCGCTGCGCCTTATCCGGTAACTATCGTCTTGAGTC
CAACCCGGTAAGACACGACTTATCGCCACTGGCAGCAGCCACTGGTAACAGGATTAGCAGAGCGAGGTAT
GTAGGCGGTGCTACAGAGTTCTTGAAGTGGTGGCCTAACTACGGCTACACTAGAAGAACAGTATTTGGTA
TCTGCGCTCTGCTGAAGCCAGTTACCTTCGGAAAAAGAGTTGGTAGCTCTTGATCCGGCAAACAAACCAC
CGCTGGTAGCGGTGGTTTTTTTGTTTGCAAGCAGCAGATTACGCGCAGAAAAAAAGGATCTCAAGAAGAT
CCTTTGATCTTTTCTACGGGGTCTGACGCTCAGTGGAACGAAAACTCACGTTAAGGGATTTTGGTCATGA
GATTATCAAAAAGGATCTTCACCTAGATCCTTTTAAATTAAAAATGAAGTTTTAAATCAATCTAAAGTAT
ATATGAGTAAACTTGGTCTGACAGTTACCAATGCTTAATCAGTGAGGCACCTATCTCAGCGATCTGTCTA
TTTCGTTCATCCATAGTTGCCTGACTCCCCGTCGTGTAGATAACTACGATACGGGAGGGCTTACCATCTG
GCCCCAGTGCTGCAATGATACCGCGAGACCCACGCTCACCGGCTCCAGATTTATCAGCAATAAACCAGCC
AGCCGGAAGGGCCGAGCGCAGAAGTGGTCCTGCAACTTTATCCGCCTCCATCCAGTCTATTAATTGTTGC
CGGGAAGCTAGAGTAAGTAGTTCGCCAGTTAATAGTTTGCGCAACGTTGTTGCCATTGCTACAGGCATCG
TGGTGTCACGCTCGTCGTTTGGTATGGCTTCATTCAGCTCCGGTTCCCAACGATCAAGGCGAGTTACATG
ATCCCCCATGTTGTGCAAAAAAGCGGTTAGCTCCTTCGGTCCTCCGATCGTTGTCAGAAGTAAGTTGGCC
GCAGTGTTATCACTCATGGTTATGGCAGCACTGCATAATTCTCTTACTGTCATGCCATCCGTAAGATGCT
TTTCTGTGACTGGTGAGTACTCAACCAAGTCATTCTGAGAATAGTGTATGCGGCGACCGAGTTGCTCTTG
CCCGGCGTCAATACGGGATAATACCGCGCCACATAGCAGAACTTTAAAAGTGCTCATCATTGGAAAACGT
TCTTCGGGGCGAAAACTCTCAAGGATCTTACCGCTGTTGAGATCCAGTTCGATGTAACCCACTCGTGCAC
CCAACTGATCTTCAGCATCTTTTACTTTCACCAGCGTTTCTGGGTGAGCAAAAACAGGAAGGCAAAATGC
CGCAAAAAAGGGAATAAGGGCGACACGGAAATGTTGAATACTCATACTCTTCCTTTTTCAATATTATTGA
AGCATTTATCAGGGTTATTGTCTCATGAGCGGATACATATTTGAATGTATTTAGAAAAATAAACAAATAG
GGGTTCCGCGCACATTTCCCCGAAAAGTGCCACCTGACGTCGACGGATCGGGAGATCTCCCGATCCCCTA
TGGTGCACTCTCAGTACAATCTGCTCTGATGCCGCATAGTTAAGCCAGTATCTGCTCCCTGCTTGTGTGT
TGGAGGTCGCTGAGTAGTGCGCGAGCAAAATTTAAGCTACAACAAGGCAAGGCTTGACCGACAATTGCAT
GAAGAATCTGCTTAGGGTTAGGCGTTTTGCGCTGCTTCGCGATGTACGGGCCAGATATACGCGTTGACAT
TGATTATTGACTAGTTATTAATAGTAATCAATTACGGGGTCATTAGTTCATAGCCCATATATGGAGTTCC
GCGTTACATAACTTACGGTAAATGGCCCGCCTGGCTGACCGCCCAACGACCCCCGCCCATTGACGTCAAT
AATGACGTATGTTCCCATAGTAACGCCAATAGGGACTTTCCATTGACGTCAATGGGTGGAGTATTTACGG
TAAACTGCCCACTTGGCAGTACATCAAGTGTATCATATGCCAAGTACGCCCCCTATTGACGTCAATGACG
GTAAATGGCCCGCCTGGCATTATGCCCAGTACATGACCT
Features (pLannotate 1.2.2; 24 found; start..end, strand, type, name):
     57..256     +  promoter       CMV promoter: human cytomegalovirus (CMV) immediate early promoter
    274..454     +  LTR            5' LTR (truncated): truncated 5' long terminal repeat (LTR) from HIV-1
    501..626     +  misc_feature   HIV-1 Ψ: packaging signal of human immunodeficiency virus type 1
    610..948     +  CDS            HIV-1 gag (fragment): gag protein from human immunodeficiency virus 1; gag
   1123..1356    +  misc_feature   RRE: The Rev response element (RRE) of HIV-1 allows for Rev-dependent mRNA export from the nucleus to the cytoplasm.
   1733..1833    +  CDS            Rev (fragment): human immunodeficiency virus 1 (HIV-1) Rev protein; rev; enhances nuclear export of unspliced and incompletely spliced viral mRNAs
   1883..2000    +  misc_feature   cPPT/CTS: central polypurine tract and central termination sequence of HIV-1
   2111..3282    +  promoter       EF-1α promoter: strong constitutive promoter for human elongation factor EF-1α
   3293..3912    +  CDS            rtTA3 (fragment): reverse tetracycline transactivator 3 activates expression from Tet-responsive promoters in the presence of doxycycline
   3914..3979    +  CDS            3xFLAG: three tandem FLAG® epitope tags, followed by an enterokinase cleavage site
   3995..4240    +  CDS            CRTC2 (fragment): CRTC2_HUMAN - Also known as TORC2. Experimental evidence at protein level: Swiss-Prot protein existence level 1. Transcriptional coactivator for CREB1 which activates transcription through both consensus and variant cAMP response element (CRE) sites. Acts as a coactivator, in the SIK/TORC signaling pathway, being active when dephosphorylated and acts independently of CREB1 'Ser-133' phosphorylation. Enhances the interaction of CREB1 with TAF4. Regulates gluconeogenesis as a component of the LKB1/AMPK/TORC2 signaling pathway. Regulates the expression of specific genes such as the steroidogenic
   4304..5011    +  CDS            mCherry: mCherry is a basic (constitutively fluorescent) red fluorescent protein published in 2004, derived from Discosoma sp.. It is reported to be a very rapidly-maturing monomer with low acid sensitivity.
   5030..5428    +  CDS            BSD: blasticidin S deaminase; Aspergillus terreus BSD; confers resistance to blasticidin
   5448..5481    +  protein_bind   loxP: Cre-mediated recombination occurs in the 8-bp core sequence (GCATACAT). Cre recombinase
   5514..5537    +  misc_feature   MCS (fragment): pBluescript multiple cloning site
   5537..6125    +  misc_feature   WPRE: woodchuck hepatitis virus posttranscriptional regulatory element
   6126..6145    +  misc_feature   MCS (fragment): pBluescript multiple cloning site
   6147..6647    +  CDS            nef (fragment): NEF_HV1LA - Experimental evidence at protein level: Swiss-Prot protein existence level 1. Extracellular Nef protein targets CD4(+) T-lymphocytes for apoptosis by interacting with CXCR4 surface receptors. From Human immunodeficiency virus type 1 group M subtype B (isolate Lai) (HIV-1).
   6654..6834    +  LTR            5' LTR (truncated): truncated 5' long terminal repeat (LTR) from HIV-1
   6896..7484    -  rep_origin     ori: high-copy-number ColE1/pMB1/pBR322/pUC origin of replication
   7655..8515    -  CDS            AmpR: β-lactamase; bla; confers resistance to ampicillin, carbenicillin, and related antibiotics
   8516..8620    -  promoter       AmpR promoter: bla
   8679..8731    -  misc_feature   bom (fragment): basis of mobility region from pBR322
   8886..56      +  enhancer       CMV enhancer (across the origin): human cytomegalovirus immediate early enhancer
