[The description below was written by a language model from this plasmid's Addgene catalogue record and pLannotate feature annotations shown in this document.]
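Description:
pMV6 lenti pEF-rTetR(SE-G72P)-3XFLAG-CRTC2(TORC-C)-T2A-mCherry-BSD-WPRE is a 9.2 kb HIV-1-based lentiviral vector for mammalian expression, built on the pJT126 backbone. In bacteria it is maintained through a high-copy ColE1/pUC-type origin and selected with ampicillin via the β-lactamase gene. A CMV enhancer/promoter placed upstream of a truncated 5' LTR drives production of the viral genomic RNA in packaging cells. The transfer cassette carries the usual cis elements: the Ψ packaging signal with a gag fragment, the Rev response element for nuclear export of unspliced RNA, the cPPT/CTS, and a downstream truncated LTR preceded by a nef fragment.

The payload is a single open reading frame driven by the constitutive human EF-1α promoter. It begins with rTetR(SE-G72P), a reverse Tet repressor variant that binds TetO sites in the presence of doxycycline; the annotation software labels it as an rtTA3 fragment. This DNA-binding domain is followed by a 3xFLAG epitope and an approximately 250 bp fragment of human CRTC2 encoding the TORC_C domain, taken from a CREB coactivator. According to the name, a T2A self-cleaving peptide separates this fusion from the mCherry and blasticidin S deaminase markers, so transduced cells can be tracked by red fluorescence and selected with blasticidin. A loxP site and a WPRE, which enhances transcript stability and expression, lie downstream. The construct allows doxycycline-inducible recruitment of the CRTC2 domain to a TetO-containing reporter to measure its transcriptional effector activity, consistent with the associated study on compact transcriptional effectors.
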