Addgene plasmid #188752: pMV6 lenti pEF-rTetR(SE-G72P)-3XFLAG-CRTC2(TORC-C)-T2A-mCherry-BSD-WPRE
Purpose: Lentiviral backbone containing CRTC2 TORC_C domain as a fusion with rTetR(SE-G72P)-3XFLAG
Depositing lab: Michael Bassik & Lacra Bintu. Depositing organization: Stanford University. Publication: Development of compact transcriptional effectors using high-throughput measurements in diverse contexts. Tycko J, Van MV, Aradhana, DelRosso N, Ye H, Yao D, Valbuena R, Vaughan-Jackson A, Xu X, Ludwig C, Spees K, Liu K, Gu M, Khare V, Mukund AX, Suzuki PH, Arana S, Zhang C, Du PP, Ornstein TS, Hess GT, Kamber RA, Qi LS, Khalil AS, Bintu L, Bassik MC. Nat Biotechnol. 2024 Nov 1. doi: 10.1038/s41587-024-02442-6. PubMed 39487265.
Backbone
  Vector backbone: pJT126
  Backbone manufacturer: Michael Bassik, Lacra Bintu, Addgene #161926
  Vector type: Mammalian Expression, Lentiviral
  Selectable markers: Blasticidin ; mCherry
Growth in bacteria
  Bacterial resistance: Ampicillin, 100 μg/mL
  Growth temperature: 37°C
  Growth strain: NEB Stable
  Copy number: High Copy
Gene/Insert
  Gene/Insert name: CRTC2 TORC_C
  Species: H. sapiens (human)
  Entrez Gene: CRTC2 (a.k.a. TORC-2, TORC2)
  Promoter: pEF1a
  Tag / fusion protein: rTetR(SE-G72P)-3xFLAG (C terminal on backbone)
  Cloning method: Restriction Enzyme; 5′ cloning site unknown (unknown if destroyed)
Terms and licenses: Academic/Nonprofit Terms; Industry Terms: Not Available to Industry
How to cite: pMV6 lenti pEF-rTetR(SE-G72P)-3XFLAG-CRTC2(TORC-C)-T2A-mCherry-BSD-WPRE was a gift from Michael Bassik & Lacra Bintu (Addgene plasmid # 188752 ; http://n2t.net/addgene:188752 ; RRID:Addgene_188752)
